LOCUS       Exported 2736 bp ds-DNA circular SYN 13-MAY-2021
DEFINITION  Cloning Module.
ACCESSION   .
VERSION     .
KEYWORDS    pUG-UBC18
SOURCE      synthetic DNA construct
  ORGANISM  synthetic DNA construct
REFERENCE   1 (bases 1 to 2736)
  AUTHORS   Kowarschik K, Hoehenwarter W, Marillonnet S, Trujillo M
  TITLE     UbiGate: a synthetic biology toolbox to analyse ubiquitination.
  JOURNAL   New Phytol. 2018 Mar;217(4):1749-1763. doi: 10.1111/nph.14900. Epub
            2017 Nov 30.
  PUBMED    29194629
REFERENCE   2 (bases 1 to 2736)
  AUTHORS   .
  TITLE     Direct Submission
  JOURNAL   Exported May 13, 2021 from SnapGene Server 1.1.58
            http://www.snapgene.com
FEATURES             Location/Qualifiers
     source          1..2736
                     /organism="synthetic DNA construct"
                     /mol_type="other DNA"
     primer_bind     38..55
                     /label=L4440
                     /note="L4440 vector, forward primer"
     primer_bind     complement(658..676)
                     /label=pBRforEco
                     /note="pBR322 vectors, upsteam of EcoRI site, forward
                     primer"
     promoter        744..848
                     /gene="bla"
                     /label=AmpR promoter
     CDS             1070..1861
                     /codon_start=1
                     /gene="aadA"
                     /product="aminoglycoside adenylyltransferase (Murphy,
                     1985)"
                     /label=SmR
                     /note="confers resistance to spectinomycin and
                     streptomycin"
                     /translation="MREAVIAEVSTQLSEVVGVIERHLEPTLLAVHLYGSAVDGGLKPH
                     SDIDLLVTVTVRLDETTRRALINDLLETSASPGESEILRAVEVTIVVHDDIIPWRYPAK
                     RELQFGEWQRNDILAGIFEPATIDIDLAILLTKAREHSVALVGPAAEELFDPVPEQDLF
                     EALNETLTLWNSPPDWAGDERNVVLTLSRIWYSAVTGKIAPKDVAADWAMERLPAQYQP
                     VILEARQAYLGQEEDRLASRADQLEEFVHYVKGEITKVVGK"
     rep_origin      2032..2620
                     /direction=RIGHT
                     /label=ori
                     /note="high-copy-number ColE1/pMB1/pBR322/pUC origin of
                     replication"
     primer_bind     2521..2540
                     /label=pBR322ori-F
                     /note="pBR322 origin, forward primer"
ORIGIN
        1 agctgatacc gctcgccgca gccgaacgac cgagcgcagc gagtcagtga gcgaggaagc
       61 ggaagagcgc ccaatacgca aaccgcctct ccccgcgcgt tggccgattc attaatcact
      121 ctgtggtctc aaatgacaag ctcttcatct ccttcacgca aggcgttaag caagatcgcg
      181 tgtaataggt tacaaaagga gttatcagag tggcaagtaa atccaccgac tgggtttaag
      241 cacagagtta ctgataatct tcaaaaatgg gtaattgagg taacaggagc acctggtacg
      301 ctttacgcta atgaaactta taatcttcag gttgagtttc ctcaacatta tcctatggaa
      361 gctcctcagg tgatttttgt tccaccagca ccgttacatc ctcatattta cagcaatgga
      421 catatttgtt tagatattct gtatgactca tggtcaccag caatgacagt gagttcagtc
      481 tgcatcagca tcctctcaat gctatcaagt tcccccgaaa agcaacgccc gactgataac
      541 gatcgatatg tgaagaactg caagaacggg aggtcaccta aagagacaag gtggtggttc
      601 catgacgaca aggtttaagc tttgagacca cgaagtggct cttcagtgga cgaaagggcc
      661 tcgtgatacg cctattttta taggttaatg tcatgataat aatggtttct tagacgtcag
      721 gtggcacttt tcggggaaat gtgcgcggaa cccctatttg tttatttttc taaatacatt
      781 caaatatgta tccgctcatg agacaataac cctgataaat gcttcaataa tattgaaaaa
      841 ggaagagtat gcgctcacgc aactggtcca gaaccttgac cgaacgcagc ggtggtaacg
      901 gcgcagtggc ggttttcatg gcttgttatg actgtttttt tttggggtac agtctatgcc
      961 tcgggcatcc aagcagcaag cgcgttacgc cgtgggtcga tgtttgatgt tatggagcag
     1021 caacgatgtt acgcagcagg gcagtcgccc taaaacaaag ttaaacatca tgagggaagc
     1081 ggtgatcgcc gaagtatcga ctcaactatc agaggtagtt ggcgtcatcg agcgccatct
     1141 cgaaccgacg ttgctggccg tacatttgta cggctccgca gtggatggcg gcctgaagcc
     1201 acacagcgat attgatttgc tggttacggt gaccgtaagg cttgatgaaa caacgcggcg
     1261 agctttgatc aacgaccttt tggaaacttc ggcttcccct ggagagagcg agattctccg
     1321 cgctgtagaa gtcaccattg ttgtgcacga cgacatcatt ccgtggcgtt atccagctaa
     1381 gcgcgaactg caatttggag aatggcagcg caatgacatt cttgcaggta tcttcgagcc
     1441 agccacgatc gacattgatc tggctatctt gctgacaaaa gcaagagaac atagcgttgc
     1501 cttggtaggt ccagcggcgg aggaactctt tgatccggtt cctgaacagg atctatttga
     1561 ggcgctaaat gaaaccttaa cgctatggaa ctcgccgccc gactgggctg gcgatgagcg
     1621 aaatgtagtg cttacgttgt cccgcatttg gtacagcgca gtaaccggca aaatcgcgcc
     1681 gaaggatgtc gctgccgact gggcaatgga gcgcctgccg gcccagtatc agcccgtcat
     1741 acttgaagct agacaggctt atcttggaca agaagaagat cgcttggcct cgcgcgcaga
     1801 tcagttggaa gaatttgtcc attacgtaaa aggcgagatc accaaggtag tcggcaaata
     1861 actgtcagac caagtttact catatatact ttagattgat ttaaaacttc atttttaatt
     1921 taaaaggatc taggtgaaga tcctttttga taatctcatg accaaaatcc cttaacgtga
     1981 gttttcgttc cactgagcgt cagaccccgt agaaaagatc aaaggatctt cttgagatcc
     2041 tttttttctg cgcgtaatct gctgcttgca aacaaaaaaa ccaccgctac cagcggtggt
     2101 ttgtttgccg gatcaagagc taccaactct ttttccgaag gtaactggct tcagcagagc
     2161 gcagatacca aatactgttc ttctagtgta gccgtagtta ggccaccact tcaagaactc
     2221 tgtagcaccg cctacatacc tcgctctgct aatcctgtta ccagtggctg ctgccagtgg
     2281 cgataagtcg tgtcttaccg ggttggactc aagacgatag ttaccggata aggcgcagcg
     2341 gtcgggctga acggggggtt cgtgcacaca gcccagcttg gagcgaacga cctacaccga
     2401 actgagatac ctacagcgtg agctatgaga aagcgccacg cttcccgaag ggagaaaggc
     2461 ggacaggtat ccggtaagcg gcagggtcgg aacaggagag cgcacgaggg agcttccagg
     2521 gggaaacgcc tggtatcttt atagtcctgt cgggtttcgc cacctctgac ttgagcgtcg
     2581 atttttgtga tgctcgtcag gggggcggag cctatggaaa aacgccagca acgcggcctt
     2641 tttacggttc ctggcctttt gctggccttt tgctcacatg ttctttcctg cgttatcccc
     2701 tgattctgtg gataaccgta ttaccgcctt tgagtg
//
