>Addgene plasmid #104683 | pUG-UBC18 | depositor full sequence | sequence record 198512 | Full Sequence
GTGGCTCTTCAGTGGACGAAAGGGCCTCGTGATACGCCTATTTTTATAGGTTAATGTCATGATAATAATG
GTTTCTTAGACGTCAGGTGGCACTTTTCGGGGAAATGTGCGCGGAACCCCTATTTGTTTATTTTTCTAAA
TACATTCAAATATGTATCCGCTCATGAGACAATAACCCTGATAAATGCTTCAATAATATTGAAAAAGGAA
GAGTATGCGCTCACGCAACTGGTCCAGAACCTTGACCGAACGCAGCGGTGGTAACGGCGCAGTGGCGGTT
TTCATGGCTTGTTATGACTGTTTTTTTGGGGTACAGTCTATGCCTCGGGCATCCAAGCAGCAAGCGCGTT
ACGCCGTGGGTCGATGTTTGATGTTATGGAGCAGCAACGATGTTACGCAGCAGGGCAGTCGCCCTAAAAC
AAAGTTAAACATCATGAGGGAAGCGGTGATCGCCGAAGTATCGACTCAACTATCAGAGGTAGTTGGCGTC
ATCGAGCGCCATCTCGAACCGACGTTGCTGGCCGTACATTTGTACGGCTCCGCAGTGGATGGCGGCCTGA
AGCCACACAGCGATATTGATTTGCTGGTTACGGTGACCGTAAGGCTTGATGAAACAACGCGGCGAGCTTT
GATCAACGACCTTTTGGAAACTTCGGCTTCCCCTGGAGAGAGCGAGATTCTCCGCGCTGTAGAAGTCACC
ATTGTTGTGCACGACGACATCATTCCGTGGCGTTATCCAGCTAAGCGCGAACTGCAATTTGGAGAATGGC
AGCGCAATGACATTCTTGCAGGTATCTTCGAGCCAGCCACGATCGACATTGATCTGGCTATCTTGCTGAC
AAAAGCAAGAGAACATAGCGTTGCCTTGGTAGGTCCAGCGGCGGAGGAACTCTTTGATCCGGTTCCTGAA
CAGGATCTATTTGAGGCGCTAAATGAAACCTTAACGCTATGGAACTCGCCGCCCGACTGGGCTGGCGATG
AGCGAAATGTAGTGCTTACGTTGTCCCGCATTTGGTACAGCGCAGTAACCGGCAAAATCGCGCCGAAGGA
TGTCGCTGCCGACTGGGCAATGGAGCGCCTGCCGGCCCAGTATCAGCCCGTCATACTTGAAGCTAGACAG
GCTTATCTTGGACAAGAAGAAGATCGCTTGGCCTCGCGCGCAGATCAGTTGGAAGAATTTGTCCATTACG
TAAAAGGCGAGATCACCAAGGTAGTCGGCAAATAACTGTCAGACCAAGTTTACTCATATATACTTTAGAT
TGATTTAAAACTTCATTTTTAATTTAAAAGGATCTAGGTGAAGATCCTTTTTGATAATCTCATGACCAAA
ATCCCTTAACGTGAGTTTTCGTTCCACTGAGCGTCAGACCCCGTAGAAAAGATCAAAGGATCTTCTTGAG
ATCCTTTTTTTCTGCGCGTAATCTGCTGCTTGCAAACAAAAAAACCACCGCTACCAGCGGTGGTTTGTTT
GCCGGATCAAGAGCTACCAACTCTTTTTCCGAAGGTAACTGGCTTCAGCAGAGCGCAGATACCAAATACT
GTCCTTCTAGTGTAGCCGTAGTTAGGCCACCACTTCAAGAACTCTGTAGCACCGCCTACATACCTCGCTC
TGCTAATCCTGTTACCAGTGGCTGCTGCCAGTGGCGATAAGTCGTGTCTTACCGGGTTGGACTCAAGACG
ATAGTTACCGGATAAGGCGCAGCGGTCGGGCTGAACGGGGGGTTCGTGCACACAGCCCAGCTTGGAGCGA
ACGACCTACACCGAACTGAGATACCTACAGCGTGAGCTATGAGAAAGCGCCACGCTTCCCGAAGGGAGAA
AGGCGGACAGGTATCCGGTAAGCGGCAGGGTCGGAACAGGAGAGCGCACGAGGGAGCTTCCAGGGGGAAA
CGCCTGGTATCTTTATAGTCCTGTCGGGTTTCGCCACCTCTGACTTGAGCGTCGATTTTTGTGATGCTCG
TCAGGGGGGCGGAGCCTATGGAAAAACGCCAGCAACGCGGCCTTTTTACGGTTCCTGGCCTTTTGCTGGC
CTTTTGCTCACATGTTCTTTCCTGCGTTATCCCCTGATTCTGTGGATAACCGTATTACCGCCTTTGAGTG
AGCTGATACCGCTCGCCGCAGCCGAACGACCGAGCGCAGCGAGTCAGTGAGCGAGGAAGCGGAAGAGCGC
CCAATACGCAAACCGCCTCTCCCCGCGCGTTGGCCGATTCATTAATCACTCTGTGGTCTCAAATGACAAG
CTCTTCATCTCCTTCACGCAAGGCGTTAAGCAAGATCGCGTGTAATAGGTTACAAAAGGAGTTATCAGAG
TGGCAAGTAAATCCACCGACTGGGTTTAAGCACAGAGTTACTGATAATCTTCAAAAATGGGTAATTGAGG
TAACAGGAGCACCTGGTACGCTTTACGCTAATGAAACTTATAATCTTCAGGTTGAGTTTCCTCAACATTA
TCCTATGGAAGCTCCTCAGGTGATTTTTGTTCCACCAGCACCGTTACATCCTCATATTTACAGCAATGGA
CATATTTGTTTAGATATTCTGTATGACTCATGGTCACCAGCAATGACAGTGAGTTCAGTCTGCATCAGCA
TCCTCTCAATGCTATCAAGTTCCCCCGAAAAGCAACGCCCGACTGATAACGATCGATATGTGAAGAACTG
CAAGAACGGGAGGTCACCTAAAGAGACAAGGTGGTGGTTCCATGACGACAAGGTTTAAGCTTTGAGACCA
CGAA
Features (pLannotate 1.2.2; 7 found; start..end, strand, type, name):
    110..214     +  promoter       AmpR promoter: bla
    205..285     -  CDS            int (fragment): INT2_ECOLX - Protein inferred from homology: Swiss-Prot protein existence level 3. Putative integrase believed to be involved in the insertion of antibiotic resistance genes into plasmids and transposons. From Escherichia coli.
    371..427     +  CDS            GmR (fragment): gentamycin acetyltransferase; aacC1; confers resistance to gentamycin
    434..1222    +  CDS            aadA: S3AD_ECOLX - Experimental evidence at protein level: Swiss-Prot protein existence level 1. Mediates bacterial resistance to the antibiotics streptomycin and spectinomycin. From Escherichia coli.
   1396..1984    +  rep_origin     ori: high-copy-number ColE1/pMB1/pBR322/pUC origin of replication
   2167..2216    +  CDS            lacI (fragment): lac repressor; lacI; The lac repressor binds to the lac operator to inhibit transcription in E. coli. This inhibition can be relieved by adding lactose or isopropyl-β-D-thiogalactopyranoside (IPTG).
   2233..2715    +  CDS            UBC18: UBC18_ARATH - Experimental evidence at transcript level: Swiss-Prot protein existence level 2. Accepts the ubiquitin from the E1 complex and catalyzes its covalent attachment to other proteins. From Arabidopsis thaliana (Mouse-ear cress).
