[The description below was written by a language model from this plasmid's Addgene catalogue record, the feature table of its GenBank file and pLannotate feature annotations shown in this document.]
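Description:
pUG-UBC18 is a small, high-copy bacterial cloning module from the UbiGate toolbox, a Golden Gate/modular-cloning part collection for reconstituting and analysing ubiquitination. It is built on the pICH41308 backbone, a level 0 style acceptor for coding-sequence parts. It replicates in E. coli from a ColE1/pUC-type origin and is selected with spectinomycin through the aadA aminoglycoside adenylyltransferase gene, which also confers streptomycin resistance. An AmpR (bla) promoter lies upstream of aadA. The short integrase, gentamicin acetyltransferase and lacI fragments detected by automated annotation appear to be remnants of the backbone's origin rather than functional genes.

The payload is the coding sequence of Arabidopsis thaliana UBC18 (AT5G42990), a ubiquitin-conjugating (E2) enzyme that accepts ubiquitin from the E1 and catalyses its attachment to other proteins. The insert of roughly 490 bp was "domesticated" by point mutations that remove internal BpiI and BsaI recognition sites, so that these type IIS enzymes can be used for assembly without cutting inside the gene. It was inserted via BpiI sites that were destroyed in the process.

The plasmid carries no annotated promoter, terminator or tag for expressing UBC18, so it serves as a storage and donor module rather than an expression construct. According to the depositor, the insert is released with BsaI and moved into a level 1 cloning vector, where it would be combined with other parts into a transcription unit. The two sequence records differ slightly in length (2,736 versus 2,734 bp) and in numbering origin, but they describe the same set of elements. Only the generated table annotates the UBC18 coding region.
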