Addgene plasmid #104683: pUG-UBC18
Purpose: Cloning Module
Depositing lab: Marco Trujillo. Depositing organization: Leibniz Institute of Plant Biochemistry (IPB). Publication: UbiGate: a synthetic biology toolbox to analyse ubiquitination. Kowarschik K, Hoehenwarter W, Marillonnet S, Trujillo M. New Phytol. 2018 Mar;217(4):1749-1763. doi: 10.1111/nph.14900. Epub 2017 Nov 30. PubMed 29194629.
Backbone
  Vector backbone: pICH41308
  Backbone manufacturer: self-made
  Backbone size w/o insert (bp): 2251
  Vector type: Synthetic Biology
Growth in bacteria
  Bacterial resistance: Spectinomycin, 50 μg/mL
  Growth temperature: 37°C
  Growth strain: DH5alpha
  Copy number: High Copy
Gene/Insert
  Gene/Insert name: AtUBC18 (alt name: AT5G42990)
  Species: A. thaliana (mustard weed)
  Insert size (bp): 491
  Mutation: BpiI/BsaI sites removed by point-mutation
  Cloning method: Restriction Enzyme; 5′ cloning site BpiI (destroyed during cloning); 3′ cloning site BpiI (destroyed during cloning)
  Sequencing primers: 5′ moclof, agcgaggaagcggaagagcg; 3′ moclor, gccacctgacgtctaagaaacc
Terms and licenses: Academic/Nonprofit Terms; Industry Terms: Not Available to Industry
Depositor comments: release insert with BsaI and clone to Level 1 cloning vector
How to cite: pUG-UBC18 was a gift from Marco Trujillo (Addgene plasmid # 104683 ; http://n2t.net/addgene:104683 ; RRID:Addgene_104683)
